>Addgene plasmid #111812 | pGEMT-PT2A-GFP-Tdtomato-iRFP670 | depositor full sequence | sequence record 210067 | pGEMT-PT2A-GFP-Tdtomato-iRFP670 sequence 6198 bps
GGGCGAATTGGGCCCGACGTCGGATCCACCGCCATGGTGAGCAAGGGCGAGGAGCTGTTCACCGGGGTGG
TGCCCATCCTGGTCGAGCTGGACGGCGACGTAAACGGCCACAAGTTCAGCGTGTCCGGCGAGGGCGAGGG
CGATGCCACCTACGGCAAGCTGACCCTGAAGTTCATCTGCACCACCGGCAAGCTGCCCGTGCCCTGGCCC
ACCCTCGTGACCACCCTGACCTACGGCGTGCAGTGCTTCAGCCGCTACCCCGACCACATGAAGCAGCACG
ACTTCTTCAAGTCCGCCATGCCCGAAGGCTACGTCCAGGAGCGCACCATCTTCTTCAAGGACGACGGCAA
CTACAAGACCCGCGCCGAGGTGAAGTTCGAGGGCGACACCCTGGTGAACCGCATCGAGCTGAAGGGCATC
GACTTCAAGGAGGACGGCAACATCCTGGGGCACAAGCTGGAGTACAACTACAACAGCCACAACGTCTATA
TCATGGCCGACAAGCAGAAGAACGGCATCAAGGTGAACTTCAAGATCCGCCACAACATCGAGGACGGCAG
CGTGCAGCTCGCCGACCACTACCAGCAGAACACCCCCATCGGCGACGGCCCCGTGCTGCTGCCCGACAAC
CACTACCTGAGCACCCAGTCCGCCCTGAGCAAAGACCCCAACGAGAAGCGCGATCACATGGTCCTGCTGG
AGTTCGTGACCGCCGCCGGGATCACTCTCGGCATGGACGAGCTGTACAAGGCTAGCGGCAGCGGCGCCAC
AAACTTCTCTCTGCTAAAGCAAGCAGGTGATGTTGAAGAAAACCCCGGGCCTACTAGTATGGTGAGCAAG
GGCGAGGAGGTCATCAAAGAGTTCATGCGCTTCAAGGTGCGCATGGAGGGCTCCATGAACGGCCACGAGT
TCGAGATCGAGGGCGAGGGCGAGGGCCGCCCCTACGAGGGCACCCAGACCGCCAAGCTGAAGGTGACCAA
GGGCGGCCCCCTGCCCTTCGCCTGGGACATCCTGTCCCCCCAGTTCATGTACGGCTCCAAGGCGTACGTG
AAGCACCCCGCCGACATCCCCGATTACAAGAAGCTGTCCTTCCCCGAGGGCTTCAAGTGGGAGCGCGTGA
TGAACTTCGAGGACGGCGGTCTGGTGACCGTGACCCAGGACTCCTCCCTGCAGGACGGCACGCTGATCTA
CAAGGTGAAGATGCGCGGCACCAACTTCCCCCCCGACGGCCCCGTAATGCAGAAGAAGACCATGGGCTGG
GAGGCCTCCACCGAGCGCCTGTACCCCCGCGACGGCGTGCTGAAGGGCGAGATCCACCAGGCCCTGAAGC
TGAAGGACGGCGGCCACTACCTGGTGGAGTTCAAGACCATCTACATGGCCAAGAAGCCCGTGCAACTGCC
CGGCTACTACTACGTGGACACCAAGCTGGACATCACCTCCCACAACGAGGACTACACCATCGTGGAACAG
TACGAGCGCTCCGAGGGCCGCCACCACCTGTTCCTGGGGCATGGCACCGGCAGCACCGGCAGCGGCAGCT
CCGGCACCGCCTCCTCCGAGGACAACAACATGGCCGTCATCAAAGAGTTCATGCGCTTCAAGGTGCGCAT
GGAGGGCTCCATGAACGGCCACGAGTTCGAGATCGAGGGCGAGGGCGAGGGCCGCCCCTACGAGGGCACC
CAGACCGCCAAGCTGAAGGTGACCAAGGGCGGCCCCCTGCCCTTCGCCTGGGACATCCTGTCCCCCCAGT
TCATGTACGGCTCCAAGGCGTACGTGAAGCACCCCGCCGACATCCCCGATTACAAGAAGCTGTCCTTCCC
CGAGGGCTTCAAGTGGGAGCGCGTGATGAACTTCGAGGACGGCGGTCTGGTGACCGTGACCCAGGACTCC
TCCCTGCAGGACGGCACGCTGATCTACAAGGTGAAGATGCGCGGCACCAACTTCCCCCCCGACGGCCCCG
TAATGCAGAAGAAGACCATGGGCTGGGAGGCCTCCACCGAGCGCCTGTACCCCCGCGACGGCGTGCTGAA
GGGCGAGATCCACCAGGCCCTGAAGCTGAAGGACGGCGGCCGCTACCTGGTGGAGTTCAAGACCATCTAC
ATGGCCAAGAAGCCCGTGCAACTGCCCGGCTACTACTACGTGGACACCAAGCTGGACATCACCTCCCACA
ACGAGGACTACACCATCGTGGAACAGTACGAGCGCTCCGAGGGCCGCCACCACCTGTTCCTGTACGGCAT
GGACGAGCTGTACAAGAAGCTTGGCTCCGGCGAGGGCAGGGGAAGTCTTCTAACATGCGGGGACGTGGAG
GAAAATCCCGGCCCACTCGAGATGGCGCGTAAGGTCGATCTCACCTCCTGCGATCGCGAGCCGATCCACA
TCCCCGGCAGCATTCAGCCGTGCGGCTGCCTGCTAGCCTGCGACGCGCAGGCGGTGCGGATCACGCGCAT
TACGGAAAATGCCGGCGCGTTCTTTGGACGCGAAACTCCGCGGGTCGGTGAGCTACTCGCCGATTACTTC
GGCGAGACCGAAGCCCATGCGCTGCGCAACGCACTGGCGCAGTCCTCCGATCCAAAGCGACCGGCGCTGA
TCTTCGGTTGGCGCGACGGCCTGACCGGCCGCACCTTCGACATCTCACTGCATCGCCATGACGGTACATC
GATCATCGAGTTCGAGCCTGCGGCGGCCGAACAGGCCGACAATCCGCTGCGGCTGACGCGGCAGATCATC
GCGCGCACCAAAGAACTGAAGTCGCTCGAAGAGATGGCCGCACGGGTGCCGCGCTATCTGCAGGCGATGC
TCGGCTATCACCGCGTGATGTTGTACCGCTTCGCGGACGACGGCTCCGGGATGGTGATCGGCGAGGCGAA
GCGCAGCGACCTCGAGAGCTTTCTCGGTCAGCACTTTCCGGCGTCGCTGGTCCCGCAGCAGGCGCGGCTA
CTGTACTTGAAGAACGCGATCCGCGTGGTCTCGGATTCGCGCGGCATCAGCAGCCGGATCGTGCCCGAGC
ACGACGCCTCCGGCGCCGCGCTCGATCTGTCGTTCGCGCACCTGCGCAGCATCTCGCCCTGCCATCTCGA
ATTTCTGCGGAACATGGGCGTCAGCGCCTCGATGTCGCTGTCGATCATCATTGACGGCACGCTATGGGGA
TTGATCATCTGTCATCATTACGAGCCGCGTGCCGTGCCGATGGCGCAGCGCGTCGCGGCCGAAATGTTCG
CCGACTTCTTATCGCTGCACTTCACCGCCGCCCACCACCAACGCTAATCTAGAGGAGCAGTCGACGCGGC
CGCCCAACGCGTTGGATGCATAGCTTGAGTATTCTATAGTGTCACCTAAATAGCTTGGCGTAATCATGGT
CATAGCTGTTTCCTGTGTGAAATTGTTATCCGCTCACAATTCCACACAACATACGAGCCGGAAGCATAAA
GTGTAAAGCCTGGGGTGCCTAATGAGTGAGCTAACTCACATTAATTGCGTTGCGCTCACTGCCCGCTTTC
CAGTCGGGAAACCTGTCGTGCCAGCTGCATTAATGAATCGGCCAACGCGCGGGGAGAGGCGGTTTGCGTA
TTGGGCGCTCTTCCGCTTCCTCGCTCACTGACTCGCTGCGCTCGGTCGTTCGGCTGCGGCGAGCGGTATC
AGCTCACTCAAAGGCGGTAATACGGTTATCCACAGAATCAGGGGATAACGCAGGAAAGAACATGTGAGCA
AAAGGCCAGCAAAAGGCCAGGAACCGTAAAAAGGCCGCGTTGCTGGCGTTTTTCCATAGGCTCCGCCCCC
CTGACGAGCATCACAAAAATCGACGCTCAAGTCAGAGGTGGCGAAACCCGACAGGACTATAAAGATACCA
GGCGTTTCCCCCTGGAAGCTCCCTCGTGCGCTCTCCTGTTCCGACCCTGCCGCTTACCGGATACCTGTCC
GCCTTTCTCCCTTCGGGAAGCGTGGCGCTTTCTCATAGCTCACGCTGTAGGTATCTCAGTTCGGTGTAGG
TCGTTCGCTCCAAGCTGGGCTGTGTGCACGAACCCCCCGTTCAGCCCGACCGCTGCGCCTTATCCGGTAA
CTATCGTCTTGAGTCCAACCCGGTAAGACACGACTTATCGCCACTGGCAGCAGCCACTGGTAACAGGATT
AGCAGAGCGAGGTATGTAGGCGGTGCTACAGAGTTCTTGAAGTGGTGGCCTAACTACGGCTACACTAGAA
GAACAGTATTTGGTATCTGCGCTCTGCTGAAGCCAGTTACCTTCGGAAAAAGAGTTGGTAGCTCTTGATC
CGGCAAACAAACCACCGCTGGTAGCGGTGGTTTTTTTGTTTGCAAGCAGCAGATTACGCGCAGAAAAAAA
GGATCTCAAGAAGATCCTTTGATCTTTTCTACGGGGTCTGACGCTCAGTGGAACGAAAACTCACGTTAAG
GGATTTTGGTCATGAGATTATCAAAAAGGATCTTCACCTAGATCCTTTTAAATTAAAAATGAAGTTTTAA
ATCAATCTAAAGTATATATGAGTAAACTTGGTCTGACAGTTACCAATGCTTAATCAGTGAGGCACCTATC
TCAGCGATCTGTCTATTTCGTTCATCCATAGTTGCCTGACTCCCCGTCGTGTAGATAACTACGATACGGG
AGGGCTTACCATCTGGCCCCAGTGCTGCAATGATACCGCGAGACCCACGCTCACCGGCTCCAGATTTATC
AGCAATAAACCAGCCAGCCGGAAGGGCCGAGCGCAGAAGTGGTCCTGCAACTTTATCCGCCTCCATCCAG
TCTATTAATTGTTGCCGGGAAGCTAGAGTAAGTAGTTCGCCAGTTAATAGTTTGCGCAACGTTGTTGCCA
TTGCTACAGGCATCGTGGTGTCACGCTCGTCGTTTGGTATGGCTTCATTCAGCTCCGGTTCCCAACGATC
AAGGCGAGTTACATGATCCCCCATGTTGTGCAAAAAAGCGGTTAGCTCCTTCGGTCCTCCGATCGTTGTC
AGAAGTAAGTTGGCCGCAGTGTTATCACTCATGGTTATGGCAGCACTGCATAATTCTCTTACTGTCATGC
CATCCGTAAGATGCTTTTCTGTGACTGGTGAGTACTCAACCAAGTCATTCTGAGAATAGTGTATGCGGCG
ACCGAGTTGCTCTTGCCCGGCGTCAATACGGGATAATACCGCGCCACATAGCAGAACTTTAAAAGTGCTC
ATCATTGGAAAACGTTCTTCGGGGCGAAAACTCTCAAGGATCTTACCGCTGTTGAGATCCAGTTCGATGT
AACCCACTCGTGCACCCAACTGATCTTCAGCATCTTTTACTTTCACCAGCGTTTCTGGGTGAGCAAAAAC
AGGAAGGCAAAATGCCGCAAAAAAGGGAATAAGGGCGACACGGAAATGTTGAATACTCATACTCTTCCTT
TTTCAATATTATTGAAGCATTTATCAGGGTTATTGTCTCATGAGCGGATACATATTTGAATGTATTTAGA
AAAATAAACAAATAGGGGTTCCGCGCACATTTCCCCGAAAAGTGCCACCTGATGCGGTGTGAAATACCGC
ACAGATGCGTAAGGAGAAAATACCGCATCAGGAAATTGTAAGCGTTAATATTTTGTTAAAATTCGCGTTA
AATTTTTGTTAAATCAGCTCATTTTTTAACCAATAGGCCGAAATCGGCAAAATCCCTTATAAATCAAAAG
AATAGACCGAGATAGGGT
[37 nt withheld, positions 5689-5725]
AAAGAACGTGGACTCCAACGTCAAAGG
[49 nt withheld, positions 5753-5801]
T
[91 nt withheld, positions 5803-5893]
G
[124 nt withheld, positions 5895-6018]
CCATTCGCCATTCAGGCTGCGCAACTGTTGGGAAGGGCGATCGGTGCGGGCCTCTTCGCTATTACGCCAG
CTGGCGAAAGGGGGATGTGCTGCAAGGCGATTAAGTTGGGTAACGCCAGGGTTTTCCCAGTCACGACGTT
GTAAAACGACGGCCAGTGAATTGTAATACGACTCACTATA
Features (pLannotate 1.2.2; 16 found; start..end, strand, type, name):
     34..750     +  CDS            EGFP: EGFP is a basic (constitutively fluorescent) green fluorescent protein published in 1996, derived from Aequorea victoria. It is reported to be a rapidly-maturing weak dimer with moderate acid sensitivity.
    829..2256    +  CDS            tdTomato: tdTomato is a basic (constitutively fluorescent) orange fluorescent protein published in 2004, derived from Discosoma sp.. It is reported to be a somewhat slowly-maturing tandem dimer with low acid sensitivity.
   2272..2324    +  CDS            T2A (fragment): 2A peptide from Thosea asigna virus capsid protein Eukaryotic ribosomes fail to insert a peptide bond between the Gly and Pro residues, yielding separate polypeptides.
   2332..3267    +  CDS            iRFP670: near-infrared fluorescent protein with an emission peak at 670 nm, engineered from a bacterial phytochrome (Shcherbakova and Verkhusha, 2013) derived from Rhodopseudomonas palustris RpBphP6
   3323..3341    -  promoter       SP6 promoter: promoter for bacteriophage SP6 RNA polymerase
   3383..3399    -  protein_bind   lac operator: The lac repressor binds to the lac operator to inhibit transcription in E. coli. This inhibition can be relieved by adding lactose or isopropyl-β-D-thiogalactopyranoside (IPTG). lac repressor encoded by lacI
   3407..3437    -  promoter       lac promoter: promoter for the E. coli lac operon
   3452..3473    -  protein_bind   CAP binding site: CAP binding activates transcription in the presence of cAMP. E. coli catabolite activator protein
   3486..3578    -  CDS            lacI (fragment): lac repressor; lacI; The lac repressor binds to the lac operator to inhibit transcription in E. coli. This inhibition can be relieved by adding lactose or isopropyl-β-D-thiogalactopyranoside (IPTG).
   3761..4349    -  rep_origin     ori: high-copy-number ColE1/pMB1/pBR322/pUC origin of replication
   4520..5380    -  CDS            AmpR: β-lactamase; bla; confers resistance to ampicillin, carbenicillin, and related antibiotics
   5381..5485    -  promoter       AmpR promoter: bla
   5512..5562    +  misc_feature   bom (fragment): basis of mobility region from pBR322
   5590..6018    -  rep_origin     f1 ori (sequence partly withheld): f1 bacteriophage origin of replication; arrow indicates direction of (+) strand synthesis
   6022..6179    -  CDS            lacZα (fragment): LacZα fragment of β-galactosidase; lacZ fragment
   6182..2       +  promoter       T7 promoter (across the origin): promoter for bacteriophage T7 RNA polymerase
