>Addgene plasmid #111812 | pGEMT-PT2A-GFP-Tdtomato-iRFP670 | addgene full sequence | sequence record 214540 | Addgene NGS Result
GTAAAACGACGGCCAGTGAATTGTAATACGACTCACTATAGGGCGAATTGGGCCCGACGTGATCCATCGA
TGTTAACACCGGTGACGTCGGATCCGCCACCATGGTGAGCAAGGGCGAGGAGCTGTTCACCGGGGTGGTG
CCCATCCTGGTCGAGCTGGACGGCGACGTAAACGGCCACAAGTTCAGCGTGTCCGGCGAGGGCGAGGGCG
ATGCCACCTACGGCAAGCTGACCCTGAAGTTCATCTGCACCACCGGCAAGCTGCCCGTGCCCTGGCCCAC
CCTCGTGACCACCCTGACCTACGGCGTGCAGTGCTTCAGCCGCTACCCCGACCACATGAAGCAGCACGAC
TTCTTCAAGTCCGCCATGCCCGAAGGCTACGTCCAGGAGCGCACCATCTTCTTCAAGGACGACGGCAACT
ACAAGACCCGCGCCGAGGTGAAGTTCGAGGGCGACACCCTGGTGAACCGCATCGAGCTGAAGGGCATCGA
CTTCAAGGAGGACGGCAACATCCTGGGGCACAAGCTGGAGTACAACTACAACAGCCACAACGTCTATATC
ATGGCCGACAAGCAGAAGAACGGCATCAAGGTGAACTTCAAGATCCGCCACAACATCGAGGACGGCAGCG
TGCAGCTCGCCGACCACTACCAGCAGAACACCCCCATCGGCGACGGCCCCGTGCTGCTGCCCGACAACCA
CTACCTGAGCACCCAGTCCGCCCTGAGCAAAGACCCCAACGAGAAGCGCGATCACATGGTCCTGCTGGAG
TTCGTGACCGCCGCCGGGATCACTCTCGGCATGGACGAGCTGTACAAGGCTAGCGGCAGCGGCGCCACAA
ACTTCTCTCTGCTAAAGCAAGCAGGTGATGTTGAAGAAAACCCCGGGCCTACTAGTATGGTGAGCAAGGG
CGAGGAGGTCATCAAAGAGTTCATGCGCTTCAAGGTGCGCATGGAGGGCTCCATGAACGGCCACGAGTTC
GAGATCGAGGGCGAGGGCGAGGGCCGCCCCTACGAGGGCACCCAGACCGCCAAGCTGAAGGTGACCAAGG
GCGGCCCCCTGCCCTTCGCCTGGGACATCCTGTCCCCCCAGTTCATGTACGGCTCCAAGGCGTACGTGAA
GCACCCCGCCGACATCCCCGATTACAAGAAGCTGTCCTTCCCCGAGGGCTTCAAGTGGGAGCGCGTGATG
AACTTCGAGGACGGCGGTCTGGTGACCGTGACCCAGGACTCCTCCCTGCAGGACGGCACGCTGATCTACA
AGGTGAAGATGCGCGGCACCAACTTCCCCCCCGACGGCCCCGTAATGCAGAAGAAGACCATGGGCTGGGA
GGCCTCCACCGAGCGCCTGTACCCCCGCGACGGCGTGCTGAAGGGCGAGATCCACCAGGCCCTGAAGCTG
AAGGACGGCGGCCACTACCTGGTGGAGTTCAAGACCATCTACATGGCCAAGAAGCCCGTGCAACTGCCCG
GCTACTACTACGTGGACACCAAGCTGGACATCACCTCCCACAACGAGGACTACACCATCGTGGAACAGTA
CGAGCGCTCCGAGGGCCGCCACCACCTGTTCCTGGGGCATGGCACCGGCAGCACCGGCAGCGGCAGCTCC
GGCACCGCCTCCTCCGAGGACAACAACATGGCCGTCATCAAAGAGTTCATGCGCTTCAAGGTGCGCATGG
AGGGCTCCATGAACGGCCACGAGTTCGAGATCGAGGGCGAGGGCGAGGGCCGCCCCTACGAGGGCACCCA
GACCGCCAAGCTGAAGGTGACCAAGGGCGGCCCCCTGCCCTTCGCCTGGGACATCCTGTCCCCCCAGTTC
ATGTACGGCTCCAAGGCGTACGTGAAGCACCCCGCCGACATCCCCGATTACAAGAAGCTGTCCTTCCCCG
AGGGCTTCAAGTGGGAGCGCGTGATGAACTTCGAGGACGGCGGTCTGGTGACCGTGACCCAGGACTCCTC
CCTGCAGGACGGCACGCTGATCTACAAGGTGAAGATGCGCGGCACCAACTTCCCCCCCGACGGCCCCGTA
ATGCAGAAGAAGACCATGGGCTGGGAGGCCTCCACCGAGCGCCTGTACCCCCGCGACGGCGTGCTGAAGG
GCGAGATCCACCAGGCCCTGAAGCTGAAGGACGGCGGCCGCTACCTGGTGGAGTTCAAGACCATCTACAT
GGCCAAGAAGCCCGTGCAACTGCCCGGCTACTACTACGTGGACACCAAGCTGGACATCACCTCCCACAAC
GAGGACTACACCATCGTGGAACAGTACGAGCGCTCCGAGGGCCGCCACCACCTGTTCCTGTACGGCATGG
ACGAGCTGTACAAGAAGCTTGGCTCCGGCGAGGGCAGGGGAAGTCTTCTAACATGCGGGGACGTGGAGGA
AAATCCCGGCCCACTCGACATGGCGCGTAAGGTCGATCTCACCTCCTGCGATCGCGAGCCGATCCACATC
CCCGGCAGCATTCAGCCGTGCGGCTGCCTGCTAGCCTGCGACGCGCAGGCGGTGCGGATCACGCGCATTA
CGGAAAATGCCGGCGCGTTCTTTGGACGCGAAACTCCGCGGGTCGGTGAGCTACTCGCCGATTACTTCGG
CGAGACCGAAGCCCATGCGCTGCGCAACGCACTGGCGCAGTCCTCCGATCCAAAGCGACCGGCGCTGATC
TTCGGTTGGCGCGACGGCCTGACCGGCCGCACCTTCGACATCTCACTGCATCGCCATGACGGTACATCGA
TCATCGAGTTCGAGCCTGCGGCGGCCGAACAGGCCGACAATCCGCTGCGGCTGACGCGGCAGATCATCGC
GCGCACCAAAGAACTGAAGTCGCTCGAAGAGATGGCCGCACGGGTGCCGCGCTATCTGCAGGCGATGCTC
GGCTATCACCGCGTGATGTTGTACCGCTTCGCGGACGACGGCTCCGGGATGGTGATCGGCGAGGCGAAGC
GCAGCGACCTCGAGAGCTTTCTCGGTCAGCACTTTCCGGCGTCGCTGGTCCCGCAGCAGGCGCGGCTACT
GTACTTGAAGAACGCGATCCGCGTGGTCTCGGATTCGCGCGGCATCAGCAGCCGGATCGTGCCCGAGCAC
GACGCCTCCGGCGCCGCGCTCGATCTGTCGTTCGCGCACCTGCGCAGCATCTCGCCCTGCCATCTCGAAT
TTCTGCGGAACATGGGCGTCAGCGCCTCGATGTCGCTGTCGATCATCATTGACGGCACGCTATGGGGATT
GATCATCTGTCATCATTACGAGCCGCGTGCCGTGCCGATGGCGCAGCGCGTCGCGGCCGAAATGTTCGCC
GACTTCTTATCGCTGCACTTCACCGCCGCCCACCACCAACGCTAATCTAGAGGAGCAGTCGACGCGGCCG
CCCAACGCGTTGGATGCATAGCTTGAGTATTCTATAGTGTCACCTAAATAGCTTGGCGTAATCATGGTCA
TAGCTGTTTCCTGTGTGAAATTGTTATCCGCTCACAATTCCACACAACATACGAGCCGGAAGCATAAAGT
GTAAAGCCTGGGGTGCCTAATGAGTGAGCTAACTCACATTAATTGCGTTGCGCTCACTGCCCGCTTTCCA
GTCGGGAAACCTGTCGTGCCAGCTGCATTAATGAATCGGCCAACGCGCGGGGAGAGGCGGTTTGCGTATT
GGGCGCTCTTCCGCTTCCTCGCTCACTGACTCGCTGCGCTCGGTCGTTCGGCTGCGGCGAGCGGTATCAG
CTCACTCAAAGGCGGTAATACGGTTATCCACAGAATCAGGGGATAACGCAGGAAAGAACATGTGAGCAAA
AGGCCAGCAAAAGGCCAGGAACCGTAAAAAGGCCGCGTTGCTGGCGTTTTTCCATAGGCTCCGCCCCCCT
GACGAGCATCACAAAAATCGACGCTCAAGTCAGAGGTGGCGAAACCCGACAGGACTATAAAGATACCAGG
CGTTTCCCCCTGGAAGCTCCCTCGTGCGCTCTCCTGTTCCGACCCTGCCGCTTACCGGATACCTGTCCGC
CTTTCTCCCTTCGGGAAGCGTGGCGCTTTCTCATAGCTCACGCTGTAGGTATCTCAGTTCGGTGTAGGTC
GTTCGCTCCAAGCTGGGCTGTGTGCACGAACCCCCCGTTCAGCCCGACCGCTGCGCCTTATCCGGTAACT
ATCGTCTTGAGTCCAACCCGGTAAGACACGACTTATCGCCACTGGCAGCAGCCACTGGTAACAGGATTAG
CAGAGCGAGGTATGTAGGCGGTGCTACAGAGTTCTTGAAGTGGTGGCCTAACTACGGCTACACTAGAAGA
ACAGTATTTGGTATCTGCGCTCTGCTGAAGCCAGTTACCTTCGGAAAAAGAGTTGGTAGCTCTTGATCCG
GCAAACAAACCACCGCTGGTAGCGGTGGTTTTTTTGTTTGCAAGCAGCAGATTACGCGCAGAAAAAAAGG
ATCTCAAGAAGATCCTTTGATCTTTTCTACGGGGTCTGACGCTCAGTGGAACGAAAACTCACGTTAAGGG
ATTTTGGTCATGAGATTATCAAAAAGGATCTTCACCTAGATCCTTTTAAATTAAAAATGAAGTTTTAAAT
CAATCTAAAGTATATATGAGTAAACTTGGTCTGACAGTTACCAATGCTTAATCAGTGAGGCACCTATCTC
AGCGATCTGTCTATTTCGTTCATCCATAGTTGCCTGACTCCCCGTCGTGTAGATAACTACGATACGGGAG
GGCTTACCATCTGGCCCCAGTGCTGCAATGATACCGCGAGACCCACGCTCACCGGCTCCAGATTTATCAG
CAATAAACCAGCCAGCCGGAAGGGCCGAGCGCAGAAGTGGTCCTGCAACTTTATCCGCCTCCATCCAGTC
TATTAATTGTTGCCGGGAAGCTAGAGTAAGTAGTTCGCCAGTTAATAGTTTGCGCAACGTTGTTGCCATT
GCTACAGGCATCGTGGTGTCACGCTCGTCGTTTGGTATGGCTTCATTCAGCTCCGGTTCCCAACGATCAA
GGCGAGTTACATGATCCCCCATGTTGTGCAAAAAAGCGGTTAGCTCCTTCGGTCCTCCGATCGTTGTCAG
AAGTAAGTTGGCCGCAGTGTTATCACTCATGGTTATGGCAGCACTGCATAATTCTCTTACTGTCATGCCA
TCCGTAAGATGCTTTTCTGTGACTGGTGAGTACTCAACCAAGTCATTCTGAGAATAGTGTATGCGGCGAC
CGAGTTGCTCTTGCCCGGCGTCAATACGGGATAATACCGCGCCACATAGCAGAACTTTAAAAGTGCTCAT
CATTGGAAAACGTTCTTCGGGGCGAAAACTCTCAAGGATCTTACCGCTGTTGAGATCCAGTTCGATGTAA
CCCACTCGTGCACCCAACTGATCTTCAGCATCTTTTACTTTCACCAGCGTTTCTGGGTGAGCAAAAACAG
GAAGGCAAAATGCCGCAAAAAAGGGAATAAGGGCGACACGGAAATGTTGAATACTCATACTCTTCCTTTT
TCAATATTATTGAAGCATTTATCAGGGTTATTGTCTCATGAGCGGATACATATTTGAATGTATTTAGAAA
AATAAACAAATAGGGGTTCCGCGCACATTTCCCCGAAAAGTGCCACCTGATGCGGTGTGAAATACCGCAC
AGATGCGTAAGGAGAAAATACCGCATCAGGAAATTGTAAGCGTTAATATTTTGTTAAAATTCGCGTTAAA
TTTTTGTTAAATCAGCTCATTTTTTAACCAATAGGCCGAAATCGGCAAAATCCCTTATAAATCAAAAGAA
TAGACCGAGATAGGGT
[37 nt withheld, positions 5757-5793]
AAAGAACGTGGACTCCAACGTCAAAGG
[49 nt withheld, positions 5821-5869]
T
[91 nt withheld, positions 5871-5961]
G
[124 nt withheld, positions 5963-6086]
CCATTCGCCATTCAGGCTGCGCAACTGTTGGGAAGGGCGATCGGTGCGGGCCTCTTCGCTATTACGCCAG
CTGGCGAAAGGGGGATGTGCTGCAAGGCGATTAAGTTGGGTAACGCCAGGGTTTTCCCAGTCACGACGTT
Features (pLannotate 1.2.2; 16 found; start..end, strand, type, name):
     24..42      +  promoter       T7 promoter: promoter for bacteriophage T7 RNA polymerase
    102..818     +  CDS            EGFP: EGFP is a basic (constitutively fluorescent) green fluorescent protein published in 1996, derived from Aequorea victoria. It is reported to be a rapidly-maturing weak dimer with moderate acid sensitivity.
    897..2324    +  CDS            tdTomato: tdTomato is a basic (constitutively fluorescent) orange fluorescent protein published in 2004, derived from Discosoma sp.. It is reported to be a somewhat slowly-maturing tandem dimer with low acid sensitivity.
   2340..2392    +  CDS            T2A (fragment): 2A peptide from Thosea asigna virus capsid protein Eukaryotic ribosomes fail to insert a peptide bond between the Gly and Pro residues, yielding separate polypeptides.
   2400..3335    +  CDS            iRFP670: near-infrared fluorescent protein with an emission peak at 670 nm, engineered from a bacterial phytochrome (Shcherbakova and Verkhusha, 2013) derived from Rhodopseudomonas palustris RpBphP6
   3391..3409    -  promoter       SP6 promoter: promoter for bacteriophage SP6 RNA polymerase
   3451..3467    -  protein_bind   lac operator: The lac repressor binds to the lac operator to inhibit transcription in E. coli. This inhibition can be relieved by adding lactose or isopropyl-β-D-thiogalactopyranoside (IPTG). lac repressor encoded by lacI
   3475..3505    -  promoter       lac promoter: promoter for the E. coli lac operon
   3520..3541    -  protein_bind   CAP binding site: CAP binding activates transcription in the presence of cAMP. E. coli catabolite activator protein
   3554..3646    -  CDS            lacI (fragment): lac repressor; lacI; The lac repressor binds to the lac operator to inhibit transcription in E. coli. This inhibition can be relieved by adding lactose or isopropyl-β-D-thiogalactopyranoside (IPTG).
   3829..4417    -  rep_origin     ori: high-copy-number ColE1/pMB1/pBR322/pUC origin of replication
   4588..5448    -  CDS            AmpR: β-lactamase; bla; confers resistance to ampicillin, carbenicillin, and related antibiotics
   5449..5553    -  promoter       AmpR promoter: bla
   5580..5630    +  misc_feature   bom (fragment): basis of mobility region from pBR322
   5658..6086    -  rep_origin     f1 ori (sequence partly withheld): f1 bacteriophage origin of replication; arrow indicates direction of (+) strand synthesis
   6090..21      -  CDS            lacZα (fragment) (across the origin): LacZα fragment of β-galactosidase; lacZ fragment
