[The description below was written by a language model from this plasmid's Addgene catalogue record and pLannotate feature annotations shown in this document.]
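Description:
pGEMT-PT2A-GFP-Tdtomato-iRFP670 is a roughly 6.2 kb bacterial cloning intermediate built on the pGEM-T Easy backbone. It is maintained in E. coli at high copy through a ColE1/pUC-type origin and selected with ampicillin via the β-lactamase gene and its native promoter. The backbone also carries an f1 phage origin for single-stranded DNA production, and remnants of the lacZα screening region (lac promoter, operator and CAP site), which the insert interrupts. T7 and SP6 phage promoters flank the cloning site, with T7 oriented in the sense direction of the insert.

The payload is a tricistronic open reading frame encoding three spectrally distinct fluorescent proteins in the order EGFP (green), tdTomato (orange-red tandem dimer) and iRFP670 (a near-infrared bacteriophytochrome-derived protein). According to the catalogue entry, a P2A peptide joins the first and second positions and a T2A peptide joins the second and third. The feature tables annotate the T2A between tdTomato and iRFP670, while the P2A is not annotated, although a short unannotated gap between EGFP and tdTomato is consistent with it. 2A peptides cause eukaryotic ribosomes to skip a peptide bond, so a single transcript yields separate proteins. Each gene is bounded by restriction sites, most of them preserved, allowing individual genes to be exchanged or the whole cassette to be moved.

No eukaryotic promoter or polyadenylation signal is annotated, which fits its role as an intermediate for subcloning into an expression vector rather than for direct expression in cells. It belongs to a systematic comparison of 2A peptides in polycistronic vectors. The repository's sequencing result and the depositor's sequence differ slightly in length; the depositor states these discrepancies do not affect function.
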