Addgene plasmid #111812: pGEMT-PT2A-GFP-Tdtomato-iRFP670
Purpose: Tricistronic construct: Co-express three fluorescent proteins by P2A and then T2A
Depositing lab: Li Qian. Depositing organization: University of North Carolina at Chapel Hill. Publication: Systematic comparison of 2A peptides for cloning multi-genes in a polycistronic vector. Liu Z, Chen O, Wall JBJ, Zheng M, Zhou Y, Wang L, Ruth Vaseghi H, Qian L, Liu J. Sci Rep. 2017 May 19;7(1):2193. doi: 10.1038/s41598-017-02460-2. PubMed 28526819.
Backbone
  Vector backbone: pGEMT-easy
  Backbone size w/o insert (bp): 3000
  Total vector size (bp): 6200
  Vector type: cloning intermediate
Growth in bacteria
  Bacterial resistance: Ampicillin, 100 μg/mL
  Growth temperature: 37°C
  Growth strain: DH5alpha
  Copy number: High Copy
Gene/Insert 1
  Gene/Insert name: GFP
  Insert size (bp): 700
  Cloning method: Restriction Enzyme; 5′ cloning site BamHI (not destroyed); 3′ cloning site NheI (not destroyed)
  Sequencing primers: 5′ M13 F/T7; 3′ P2A-r
Gene/Insert 2
  Gene/Insert name: Tdtomato
  Insert size (bp): 1400
  Cloning method: Restriction Enzyme; 5′ cloning site SpeI (not destroyed); 3′ cloning site HindIII (not destroyed)
  Sequencing primers: 5′ P2A-f; 3′ T2A-r
Gene/Insert 3
  Gene/Insert name: iRFP670
  Insert size (bp): 900
  Cloning method: Restriction Enzyme; 5′ cloning site XhoI (destroyed during cloning); 3′ cloning site XbaI (not destroyed)
  Sequencing primers: 5′ T2A-f; 3′ M13R/SP6
Terms and licenses: Academic/Nonprofit Terms; Industry Terms: Not Available to Industry
Depositor comments: Please note that there are some discrepancies between Addgene's quality control sequence and the depositor's sequence. The depositor noted that these discrepancies do NOT affect plasmid function.
How to cite: pGEMT-PT2A-GFP-Tdtomato-iRFP670 was a gift from Li Qian (Addgene plasmid # 111812 ; http://n2t.net/addgene:111812 ; RRID:Addgene_111812)
